Addgene plasmid #239307: LentiCRISPR-B_sgRNA_EXOSC9 (pP18(T)_A7-AVA4072)
Purpose: Lentiviral vector expressing Cas9-P2A-Blasticidin and an sgRNA targeting EXOSC9
Depositing lab: Andrei Alexandrov. Depositing organization: Clemson University. Publication: Identification of human pathways acting on nuclear non-coding RNAs using the Mirror forward genetic approach. Che R, Panah M, Mirani B, Knowles K, Ostapovich A, Majumdar D, Chen X, DeSimone J, White W, Noonan M, Luo H, Alexandrov A. Nat Commun. 2025 May 22;16(1):4741. doi: 10.1038/s41467-025-59998-3. PubMed 40399278.
Backbone
  Vector backbone: LentiCRISPR-B
  Vector type: Lentiviral, CRISPR
  Selectable markers: Blasticidin
Growth in bacteria
  Bacterial resistance: Ampicillin, 100 μg/mL
  Growth temperature: 37°C
  Growth strain: NEB Stable
  Copy number: High Copy
Gene/Insert
  Gene/Insert name: U6-driven sgRNA targeting EXOSC9
  gRNA/shRNA sequence: TTATAGGCAGTCAGATCTCT
  Species: H. sapiens (human)
  Entrez Gene: EXOSC9 (a.k.a. PCH1D, PM/Scl-75, PMSCL1, RRP45, Rrp45p, p5, p6)
  Cloning method: Gibson Cloning
  Sequencing primers: 5′ CGTGACGTAGAAAGTAATAATTTCTTGGGTAG
Terms and licenses: Academic/Nonprofit Terms; Industry Terms: Not Available to Industry
Depositor comments: Please visit https://doi.org/10.1101/2024.09.26.615073 for bioRxiv preprint.
How to cite: LentiCRISPR-B_sgRNA_EXOSC9 (pP18(T)_A7-AVA4072) was a gift from Andrei Alexandrov (Addgene plasmid # 239307 ; http://n2t.net/addgene:239307 ; RRID:Addgene_239307)
