[The description below was written by a language model from this plasmid's Addgene catalogue record and pLannotate feature annotations shown in this document.]
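Description:
LentiCRISPR-B_sgRNA_EXOSC9 is an all-in-one lentiviral CRISPR vector built on the LentiCRISPR-B backbone. It delivers Streptococcus pyogenes Cas9, a blasticidin resistance marker and a single guide RNA against human EXOSC9, also known as RRP45 or PM/Scl-75. In E. coli the 11.4 kb plasmid replicates from a high-copy ColE1/pUC-type origin and is selected with ampicillin through the bla gene. An f1 origin, an SV40 origin and leftover lac, T7 and T3 elements also sit in the plasmid backbone.

The viral portion has a third-generation, self-inactivating layout. An RSV promoter replaces the U3 region upstream of a truncated HIV-1 5' LTR and drives genomic RNA production in packaging cells. It is followed by the Ψ packaging signal with a gag fragment, the RRE for Rev-dependent nuclear export, a cPPT/CTS, and a ΔU3 3' LTR that leaves the integrated provirus without LTR promoter activity.

Between the LTRs are two expression units. A human U6 RNA polymerase III promoter transcribes the EXOSC9-targeting spacer fused to the Cas9 gRNA scaffold; the guide cassette was inserted by Gibson cloning. Downstream, an EF-1α core promoter drives Cas9, which the annotation tool splits into N- and C-terminal segments that are contiguous. According to the catalogue entry, Cas9 is linked through a P2A peptide to blasticidin S deaminase, so both proteins come from one transcript, which is stabilised by a WPRE. The P2A itself is not annotated in the feature table.

Transduced mammalian cells can be selected with blasticidin. The vector is intended for Cas9-mediated disruption of EXOSC9, and it was deposited with a forward-genetic study of human pathways acting on nuclear non-coding RNAs.
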