Features (pLannotate 1.2.2; 29 found; start..end, strand, type, name):
      5..231     +  promoter       RSV promoter: Rous sarcoma virus enhancer/promoter
    232..412     +  LTR            5' LTR (truncated): truncated 5' long terminal repeat (LTR) from HIV-1
    459..584     +  misc_feature   HIV-1 Ψ: packaging signal of human immunodeficiency virus type 1
    568..931     +  CDS            HIV-1 gag (fragment): gag protein from human immunodeficiency virus 1; gag
   1077..1310    +  misc_feature   RRE: The Rev response element (RRE) of HIV-1 allows for Rev-dependent mRNA export from the nucleus to the cytoplasm.
   1687..1713    +  CDS            Rev (fragment): human immunodeficiency virus 1 (HIV-1) Rev protein; rev; enhances nuclear export of unspliced and incompletely spliced viral mRNAs
   1717..1957    +  promoter       U6 promoter: RNA polymerase III promoter for human U6 snRNA
   1987..2062    +  misc_RNA       gRNA scaffold: guide RNA scaffold for the Streptococcus pyogenes CRISPR/Cas9 system
   2110..2227    +  misc_feature   cPPT/CTS: central polypurine tract and central termination sequence of HIV-1
   2296..2507    +  promoter       EF-1α core promoter: core promoter for human elongation factor EF-1α
   2611..4212    +  CDS            Cas9(N): N-terminal portion of Streptococcus pyogenes Cas9 (Zetsche et al., 2015)
   4213..6711    +  CDS            Cas9(C): C-terminal portion of Streptococcus pyogenes Cas9 (Zetsche et al., 2015)
   6832..7230    +  CDS            BSD: blasticidin S deaminase; Aspergillus terreus BSD; confers resistance to blasticidin
   7246..7834    +  misc_feature   WPRE: woodchuck hepatitis virus posttranscriptional regulatory element
   7885..7904    +  misc_feature   cPPT/CTS (fragment): central polypurine tract and central termination sequence of HIV-1
   7906..8139    +  LTR            3' LTR (ΔU3): self-inactivating 3' long terminal repeat (LTR) from HIV-1
   8217..8338    +  polyA_signal   SV40 poly(A) signal: SV40 polyadenylation signal
   8378..8513    +  rep_origin     SV40 ori: SV40 origin of replication
   8534..8552    -  promoter       T7 promoter: promoter for bacteriophage T7 RNA polymerase
   8560..8715    +  CDS            lacZα (fragment): LacZα fragment of β-galactosidase; lacZ fragment
   8720..9148    +  rep_origin     f1 ori (sequence partly withheld): f1 bacteriophage origin of replication; arrow indicates direction of (+) strand synthesis
   9201..9305    +  promoter       AmpR promoter: bla
   9306..10166   +  CDS            AmpR: β-lactamase; bla; confers resistance to ampicillin, carbenicillin, and related antibiotics
  10337..10925   +  rep_origin     ori: high-copy-number ColE1/pMB1/pBR322/pUC origin of replication
  11108..11200   +  CDS            lacI (fragment): lac repressor; lacI; The lac repressor binds to the lac operator to inhibit transcription in E. coli. This inhibition can be relieved by adding lactose or isopropyl-β-D-thiogalactopyranoside (IPTG).
  11213..11234   +  protein_bind   CAP binding site: CAP binding activates transcription in the presence of cAMP. E. coli catabolite activator protein
  11249..11279   +  promoter       lac promoter: promoter for the E. coli lac operon
  11283..11305   +  protein_bind   lac operator (fragment): The lac repressor binds to the lac operator to inhibit transcription in E. coli. This inhibition can be relieved by adding lactose or isopropyl-β-D-thiogalactopyranoside (IPTG). lac repressor encoded by lacI
  11348..11366   +  promoter       T3 promoter: promoter for bacteriophage T3 RNA polymerase
>Addgene plasmid #239307 | LentiCRISPR-B_sgRNA_EXOSC9 (pP18(T)_A7-AVA4072) | addgene full sequence | sequence record 479146 | Addgene NGS Result
TTAATGTAGTCTTATGCAATACTCTTGTAGTCTTGCAACATGGTAACGATGAGTTAGCAACATGCCTTAC
AAGGAGAGAAAAAGCACCGTGCATGCCGATTGGTGGAAGTAAGGTGGTACGATCGTGCCTTATTAGGAAG
GCAACAGACGGGTCTGACATGGATTGGACGAACCACTGAATTGCCGCATTGCAGAGATATTGTATTTAAG
TGCCTAGCTCGATACATAAACGGGTCTCTCTGGTTAGACCAGATCTGAGCCTGGGAGCTCTCTGGCTAAC
TAGGGAACCCACTGCTTAAGCCTCAATAAAGCTTGCCTTGAGTGCTTCAAGTAGTGTGTGCCCGTCTGTT
GTGTGACTCTGGTAACTAGAGATCCCTCAGACCCTTTTAGTCAGTGTGGAAAATCTCTAGCAGTGGCGCC
CGAACAGGGACTTGAAAGCGAAAGGGAAACCAGAGGAGCTCTCTCGACGCAGGACTCGGCTTGCTGAAGC
GCGCACGGCAAGAGGCGAGGGGCGGCGACTGGTGAGTACGCCAAAAATTTTGACTAGCGGAGGCTAGAAG
GAGAGAGATGGGTGCGAGAGCGTCAGTATTAAGCGGGGGAGAATTAGATCGCGATGGGAAAAAATTCGGT
TAAGGCCAGGGGGAAAGAAAAAATATAAATTAAAACATATAGTATGGGCAAGCAGGGAGCTAGAACGATT
CGCAGTTAATCCTGGCCTGTTAGAAACATCAGAAGGCTGTAGACAAATACTGGGACAGCTACAACCATCC
CTTCAGACAGGATCAGAAGAACTTAGATCATTATATAATACAGTAGCAACCCTCTATTGTGTGCATCAAA
GGATAGAGATAAAAGACACCAAGGAAGCTTTAGACAAGATAGAGGAAGAGCAAAACAAAAGTAAGACCAC
CGCACAGCAAGCGGCCGCTGATCTTCAGACCTGGAGGAGGAGATATGAGGGACAATTGGAGAAGTGAATT
ATATAAATATAAAGTAGTAAAAATTGAACCATTAGGAGTAGCACCCACCAAGGCAAAGAGAAGAGTGGTG
CAGAGAGAAAAAAGAGCAGTGGGAATAGGAGCTTTGTTCCTTGGGTTCTTGGGAGCAGCAGGAAGCACTA
TGGGCGCAGCGTCAATGACGCTGACGGTACAGGCCAGACAATTATTGTCTGGTATAGTGCAGCAGCAGAA
CAATTTGCTGAGGGCTATTGAGGCGCAACAGCATCTGTTGCAACTCACAGTCTGGGGCATCAAGCAGCTC
CAGGCAAGAATCCTGGCTGTGGAAAGATACCTAAAGGATCAACAGCTCCTGGGGATTTGGGGTTGCTCTG
GAAAACTCATTTGCACCACTGCTGTGCCTTGGAATGCTAGTTGGAGTAATAAATCTCTGGAACAGATTTG
GAATCACACGACCTGGATGGAGTGGGACAGAGAAATTAACAATTACACAAGCTTAATACACTCCTTAATT
GAAGAATCGCAAAACCAGCAAGAAAAGAATGAACAAGAATTATTGGAATTAGATAAATGGGCAAGTTTGT
GGAATTGGTTTAACATAACAAATTGGCTGTGGTATATAAAATTATTCATAATGATAGTAGGAGGCTTGGT
AGGTTTAAGAATAGTTTTTGCTGTACTTTCTATAGTGAATAGAGTTAGGCAGGGATATTCACCATTATCG
TTTCAGACCCACCTCCCAACCCCGAGGGGACCCAGAGAGGGCCTATTTCCCATGATTCCTTCATATTTGC
ATATACGATACAAGGCTGTTAGAGAGATAATTAGAATTAATTTGACTGTAAACACAAAGATATTAGTACA
AAATACGTGACGTAGAAAGTAATAATTTCTTGGGTAGTTTGCAGTTTTAAAATTATGTTTTAAAATGGAC
TATCATATGCTTACCGTAACTTGAAAGTATTTCGATTTCTTGGCTTTATATATCTTGTGGAAAGGACGAA
ACACCGTTATAGGCAGTCAGATCTCTGTTTTAGAGCTAGAAATAGCAAGTTAAAATAAGGCTAGTCCGTT
ATCAACTTGAAAAAGTGGCACCGAGTCGGTGCTTTTTTGAATTCTAGATCTTGAGACAAATGGCAGTATT
CATCCACAATTTTAAAAGAAAAGGGGGGATTGGGGGGTACAGTGCAGGGGAAAGAATAGTAGACATAATA
GCAACAGACATACAAACTAAAGAATTACAAAAACAAATTACAAAAATTCAAAATTTTCGGGTTTATTACA
GGGACAGCAGAGATCCACTTTGGCGCCGGCTCGAGTGGCTCCGGTGCCCGTCAGTGGGCAGAGCGCACAT
CGCCCACAGTCCCCGAGAAGTTGGGGGGAGGGGTCGGCAATTGAACCGGTGCCTAGAGAAGGTGGCGCGG
GGTAAACTGGGAAAGTGATGTCGTGTACTGGCTCCGCCTTTTTCCCGAGGGTGGGGGAGAACCGTATATA
AGTGCAGTAGTCGCCGTGAACGTTCTTTTTCGCAACGGGTTTGCCGCCAGAACACAGGTGTCGTGACGCG
GGATCCGCCACCATGGATTACAAAGACGATGACGATAAGATGGCCCCAAAGAAGAAGCGGAAGGTCGGTA
TCCACGGAGTCCCAGCAGCCGACAAGAAGTACAGCATCGGCCTGGACATCGGCACCAACTCTGTGGGCTG
GGCCGTGATCACCGACGAGTACAAGGTGCCCAGCAAGAAATTCAAGGTGCTGGGCAACACCGACCGGCAC
AGCATCAAGAAGAACCTGATCGGAGCCCTGCTGTTCGACAGCGGCGAAACAGCCGAGGCCACCCGGCTGA
AGAGAACCGCCAGAAGAAGATACACCAGACGGAAGAACCGGATCTGCTATCTGCAAGAGATCTTCAGCAA
CGAGATGGCCAAGGTGGACGACAGCTTCTTCCACAGACTGGAAGAGTCCTTCCTGGTGGAAGAGGATAAG
AAGCACGAGCGGCACCCCATCTTCGGCAACATCGTGGACGAGGTGGCCTACCACGAGAAGTACCCCACCA
TCTACCACCTGAGAAAGAAACTGGTGGACAGCACCGACAAGGCCGACCTGCGGCTGATCTATCTGGCCCT
GGCCCACATGATCAAGTTCCGGGGCCACTTCCTGATCGAGGGCGACCTGAACCCCGACAACAGCGACGTG
GACAAGCTGTTCATCCAGCTGGTGCAGACCTACAACCAGCTGTTCGAGGAAAACCCCATCAACGCCAGCG
GCGTGGACGCCAAGGCCATCCTGTCTGCCAGACTGAGCAAGAGCAGACGGCTGGAAAATCTGATCGCCCA
GCTGCCCGGCGAGAAGAAGAATGGCCTGTTCGGAAACCTGATTGCCCTGAGCCTGGGCCTGACCCCCAAC
TTCAAGAGCAACTTCGACCTGGCCGAGGATGCCAAACTGCAGCTGAGCAAGGACACCTACGACGACGACC
TGGACAACCTGCTGGCCCAGATCGGCGACCAGTACGCCGACCTGTTTCTGGCCGCCAAGAACCTGTCCGA
CGCCATCCTGCTGAGCGACATCCTGAGAGTGAACACCGAGATCACCAAGGCCCCCCTGAGCGCCTCTATG
ATCAAGAGATACGACGAGCACCACCAGGACCTGACCCTGCTGAAAGCTCTCGTGCGGCAGCAGCTGCCTG
AGAAGTACAAAGAGATTTTCTTCGACCAGAGCAAGAACGGCTACGCCGGCTACATTGACGGCGGAGCCAG
CCAGGAAGAGTTCTACAAGTTCATCAAGCCCATCCTGGAAAAGATGGACGGCACCGAGGAACTGCTCGTG
AAGCTGAACAGAGAGGACCTGCTGCGGAAGCAGCGGACCTTCGACAACGGCAGCATCCCCCACCAGATCC
ACCTGGGAGAGCTGCACGCCATTCTGCGGCGGCAGGAAGATTTTTACCCATTCCTGAAGGACAACCGGGA
AAAGATCGAGAAGATCCTGACCTTCCGCATCCCCTACTACGTGGGCCCTCTGGCCAGGGGAAACAGCAGA
TTCGCCTGGATGACCAGAAAGAGCGAGGAAACCATCACCCCCTGGAACTTCGAGGAAGTGGTGGACAAGG
GCGCTTCCGCCCAGAGCTTCATCGAGCGGATGACCAACTTCGATAAGAACCTGCCCAACGAGAAGGTGCT
GCCCAAGCACAGCCTGCTGTACGAGTACTTCACCGTGTATAACGAGCTGACCAAAGTGAAATACGTGACC
GAGGGAATGAGAAAGCCCGCCTTCCTGAGCGGCGAGCAGAAAAAGGCCATCGTGGACCTGCTGTTCAAGA
CCAACCGGAAAGTGACCGTGAAGCAGCTGAAAGAGGACTACTTCAAGAAAATCGAGTGCTTCGACTCCGT
GGAAATCTCCGGCGTGGAAGATCGGTTCAACGCCTCCCTGGGCACATACCACGATCTGCTGAAAATTATC
AAGGACAAGGACTTCCTGGACAATGAGGAAAACGAGGACATTCTGGAAGATATCGTGCTGACCCTGACAC
TGTTTGAGGACAGAGAGATGATCGAGGAACGGCTGAAAACCTATGCCCACCTGTTCGACGACAAAGTGAT
GAAGCAGCTGAAGCGGCGGAGATACACCGGCTGGGGCAGGCTGAGCCGGAAGCTGATCAACGGCATCCGG
GACAAGCAGTCCGGCAAGACAATCCTGGATTTCCTGAAGTCCGACGGCTTCGCCAACAGAAACTTCATGC
AGCTGATCCACGACGACAGCCTGACCTTTAAAGAGGACATCCAGAAAGCCCAGGTGTCCGGCCAGGGCGA
TAGCCTGCACGAGCACATTGCCAATCTGGCCGGCAGCCCCGCCATTAAGAAGGGCATCCTGCAGACAGTG
AAGGTGGTGGACGAGCTCGTGAAAGTGATGGGCCGGCACAAGCCCGAGAACATCGTGATCGAAATGGCCA
GAGAGAACCAGACCACCCAGAAGGGACAGAAGAACAGCCGCGAGAGAATGAAGCGGATCGAAGAGGGCAT
CAAAGAGCTGGGCAGCCAGATCCTGAAAGAACACCCCGTGGAAAACACCCAGCTGCAGAACGAGAAGCTG
TACCTGTACTACCTGCAGAATGGGCGGGATATGTACGTGGACCAGGAACTGGACATCAACCGGCTGTCCG
ACTACGATGTGGACCATATCGTGCCTCAGAGCTTTCTGAAGGACGACTCCATCGACAACAAGGTGCTGAC
CAGAAGCGACAAGAACCGGGGCAAGAGCGACAACGTGCCCTCCGAAGAGGTCGTGAAGAAGATGAAGAAC
TACTGGCGGCAGCTGCTGAACGCCAAGCTGATTACCCAGAGAAAGTTCGACAATCTGACCAAGGCCGAGA
GAGGCGGCCTGAGCGAACTGGATAAGGCCGGCTTCATCAAGAGACAGCTGGTGGAAACCCGGCAGATCAC
AAAGCACGTGGCACAGATCCTGGACTCCCGGATGAACACTAAGTACGACGAGAATGACAAGCTGATCCGG
GAAGTGAAAGTGATCACCCTGAAGTCCAAGCTGGTGTCCGATTTCCGGAAGGATTTCCAGTTTTACAAAG
TGCGCGAGATCAACAACTACCACCACGCCCACGACGCCTACCTGAACGCCGTCGTGGGAACCGCCCTGAT
CAAAAAGTACCCTAAGCTGGAAAGCGAGTTCGTGTACGGCGACTACAAGGTGTACGACGTGCGGAAGATG
ATCGCCAAGAGCGAGCAGGAAATCGGCAAGGCTACCGCCAAGTACTTCTTCTACAGCAACATCATGAACT
TTTTCAAGACCGAGATTACCCTGGCCAACGGCGAGATCCGGAAGCGGCCTCTGATCGAGACAAACGGCGA
AACCGGGGAGATCGTGTGGGATAAGGGCCGGGATTTTGCCACCGTGCGGAAAGTGCTGAGCATGCCCCAA
GTGAATATCGTGAAAAAGACCGAGGTGCAGACAGGCGGCTTCAGCAAAGAGTCTATCCTGCCCAAGAGGA
ACAGCGATAAGCTGATCGCCAGAAAGAAGGACTGGGACCCTAAGAAGTACGGCGGCTTCGACAGCCCCAC
CGTGGCCTATTCTGTGCTGGTGGTGGCCAAAGTGGAAAAGGGCAAGTCCAAGAAACTGAAGAGTGTGAAA
GAGCTGCTGGGGATCACCATCATGGAAAGAAGCAGCTTCGAGAAGAATCCCATCGACTTTCTGGAAGCCA
AGGGCTACAAAGAAGTGAAAAAGGACCTGATCATCAAGCTGCCTAAGTACTCCCTGTTCGAGCTGGAAAA
CGGCCGGAAGAGAATGCTGGCCTCTGCCGGCGAACTGCAGAAGGGAAACGAACTGGCCCTGCCCTCCAAA
TATGTGAACTTCCTGTACCTGGCCAGCCACTATGAGAAGCTGAAGGGCTCCCCCGAGGATAATGAGCAGA
AACAGCTGTTTGTGGAACAGCACAAGCACTACCTGGACGAGATCATCGAGCAGATCAGCGAGTTCTCCAA
GAGAGTGATCCTGGCCGACGCTAATCTGGACAAAGTGCTGTCCGCCTACAACAAGCACCGGGATAAGCCC
ATCAGAGAGCAGGCCGAGAATATCATCCACCTGTTTACCCTGACCAATCTGGGAGCCCCTGCCGCCTTCA
AGTACTTTGACACCACCATCGACCGGAAGAGGTACACCAGCACCAAAGAGGTGCTGGACGCCACCCTGAT
CCACCAGAGCATCACCGGCCTGTACGAGACACGGATCGACCTGTCTCAGCTGGGAGGCGACAAGCGTCCT
GCTGCTACTAAGAAAGCTGGTCAAGCTAAGAAAAAGAAAGCTAGCGGCAGCGGCGCCACCAACTTCAGCC
TGCTGAAGCAGGCCGGCGACGTGGAGGAGAACCCCGGCCCCATGGCCAAGCCTTTGTCTCAAGAAGAATC
CACCCTCATTGAAAGAGCAACGGCTACAATCAACAGCATCCCCATCTCTGAAGACTACAGCGTCGCCAGC
GCAGCTCTCTCTAGCGACGGCCGCATCTTCACTGGTGTCAATGTATATCATTTTACTGGGGGACCTTGTG
CAGAACTCGTGGTGCTGGGCACTGCTGCTGCTGCGGCAGCTGGCAACCTGACTTGTATCGTCGCGATCGG
AAATGAGAACAGGGGCATCTTGAGCCCCTGCGGACGGTGCCGACAGGTGCTTCTCGATCTGCATCCTGGG
ATCAAAGCCATAGTGAAGGACAGTGATGGACAGCCGACGGCAGTTGGGATTCGTGAATTGCTGCCCTCTG
GTTATGTGTGGGAGGGCTAAACGCGTTAAGTCGACAATCAACCTCTGGATTACAAAATTTGTGAAAGATT
GACTGGTATTCTTAACTATGTTGCTCCTTTTACGCTATGTGGATACGCTGCTTTAATGCCTTTGTATCAT
GCTATTGCTTCCCGTATGGCTTTCATTTTCTCCTCCTTGTATAAATCCTGGTTGCTGTCTCTTTATGAGG
AGTTGTGGCCCGTTGTCAGGCAACGTGGCGTGGTGTGCACTGTGTTTGCTGACGCAACCCCCACTGGTTG
GGGCATTGCCACCACCTGTCAGCTCCTTTCCGGGACTTTCGCTTTCCCCCTCCCTATTGCCACGGCGGAA
CTCATCGCCGCCTGCCTTGCCCGCTGCTGGACAGGGGCTCGGCTGTTGGGCACTGACAATTCCGTGGTGT
TGTCGGGGAAATCATCGTCCTTTCCTTGGCTGCTCGCCTGTGTTGCCACCTGGATTCTGCGCGGGACGTC
CTTCTGCTACGTCCCTTCGGCCCTCAATCCAGCGGACCTTCCTTCCCGCGGCCTGCTGCCGGCTCTGCGG
CCTCTTCCGCGTCTTCGCCTTCGCCCTCAGACGAGTCGGATCTCCCTTTGGGCCGCCTCCCCGCGTCGAC
TTTAAGACCAATGACTTACAAGGCAGCTGTAGATCTTAGCCACTTTTTAAAAGAAAAGGGGGGACTGGAA
GGGCTAATTCACTCCCAACGAAGACAAGATCTGCTTTTTGCTTGTACTGGGTCTCTCTGGTTAGACCAGA
TCTGAGCCTGGGAGCTCTCTGGCTAACTAGGGAACCCACTGCTTAAGCCTCAATAAAGCTTGCCTTGAGT
GCTTCAAGTAGTGTGTGCCCGTCTGTTGTGTGACTCTGGTAACTAGAGATCCCTCAGACCCTTTTAGTCA
GTGTGGAAAATCTCTAGCAGTACGTATAGTAGTTCATGTCATCTTATTATTCAGTATTTATAACTTGCAA
AGAAATGAATATCAGAGAGTGAGAGGAACTTGTTTATTGCAGCTTATAATGGTTACAAATAAAGCAATAG
CATCACAAATTTCACAAATAAAGCATTTTTTTCACTGCATTCTAGTTGTGGTTTGTCCAAACTCATCAAT
GTATCTTATCATGTCTGGCTCTAGCTATCCCGCCCCTAACTCCGCCCATCCCGCCCCTAACTCCGCCCAG
TTCCGCCCATTCTCCGCCCCATGGCTGACTAATTTTTTTTATTTATGCAGAGGCCGAGGCCGCCTCGGCC
TCTGAGCTATTCCAGAAGTAGTGAGGAGGCTTTTTTGGAGGCCTAGGGACGTACCCAATTCGCCCTATAG
TGAGTCGTATTACGCGCGCTCACTGGCCGTCGTTTTACAACGTCGTGACTGGGAAAACCCTGGCGTTACC
CAACTTAATCGCCTTGCAGCACATCCCCCTTTCGCCAGCTGGCGTAATAGCGAAGAGGCCCGCACCGATC
GCCCTTCCCAACAGTTGCGCAGCCTGAATGGCGAATGGG
[124 nt withheld, positions 8720-8843]
C
[91 nt withheld, positions 8845-8935]
A
[49 nt withheld, positions 8937-8985]
CCTTTGACGTTGGAGTCCACGTTCTTT
[37 nt withheld, positions 9013-9049]
ACCCTATCTCGGTCTATTCTTTTGATTTATAAGGGATTTTGCCGATTTCGGCCTATTGGTTAAAAAATGA
GCTGATTTAACAAAAATTTAACGCGAATTTTAACAAAATATTAACGCTTACAATTTAGGTGGCACTTTTC
GGGGAAATGTGCGCGGAACCCCTATTTGTTTATTTTTCTAAATACATTCAAATATGTATCCGCTCATGAG
ACAATAACCCTGATAAATGCTTCAATAATATTGAAAAAGGAAGAGTATGAGTATTCAACATTTCCGTGTC
GCCCTTATTCCCTTTTTTGCGGCATTTTGCCTTCCTGTTTTTGCTCACCCAGAAACGCTGGTGAAAGTAA
AAGATGCTGAAGATCAGTTGGGTGCACGAGTGGGTTACATCGAACTGGATCTCAACAGCGGTAAGATCCT
TGAGAGTTTTCGCCCCGAAGAACGTTTTCCAATGATGAGCACTTTTAAAGTTCTGCTATGTGGCGCGGTA
TTATCCCGTATTGACGCCGGGCAAGAGCAACTCGGTCGCCGCATACACTATTCTCAGAATGACTTGGTTG
AGTACTCACCAGTCACAGAAAAGCATCTTACGGATGGCATGACAGTAAGAGAATTATGCAGTGCTGCCAT
AACCATGAGTGATAACACTGCGGCCAACTTACTTCTGACAACGATCGGAGGACCGAAGGAGCTAACCGCT
TTTTTGCACAACATGGGGGATCATGTAACTCGCCTTGATCGTTGGGAACCGGAGCTGAATGAAGCCATAC
CAAACGACGAGCGTGACACCACGATGCCTGTAGCAATGGCAACAACGTTGCGCAAACTATTAACTGGCGA
ACTACTTACTCTAGCTTCCCGGCAACAATTAATAGACTGGATGGAGGCGGATAAAGTTGCAGGACCACTT
CTGCGCTCGGCCCTTCCGGCTGGCTGGTTTATTGCTGATAAATCTGGAGCCGGTGAGCGTGGGTCTCGCG
GTATCATTGCAGCACTGGGGCCAGATGGTAAGCCCTCCCGTATCGTAGTTATCTACACGACGGGGAGTCA
GGCAACTATGGATGAACGAAATAGACAGATCGCTGAGATAGGTGCCTCACTGATTAAGCATTGGTAACTG
TCAGACCAAGTTTACTCATATATACTTTAGATTGATTTAAAACTTCATTTTTAATTTAAAAGGATCTAGG
TGAAGATCCTTTTTGATAATCTCATGACCAAAATCCCTTAACGTGAGTTTTCGTTCCACTGAGCGTCAGA
CCCCGTAGAAAAGATCAAAGGATCTTCTTGAGATCCTTTTTTTCTGCGCGTAATCTGCTGCTTGCAAACA
AAAAAACCACCGCTACCAGCGGTGGTTTGTTTGCCGGATCAAGAGCTACCAACTCTTTTTCCGAAGGTAA
CTGGCTTCAGCAGAGCGCAGATACCAAATACTGTTCTTCTAGTGTAGCCGTAGTTAGGCCACCACTTCAA
GAACTCTGTAGCACCGCCTACATACCTCGCTCTGCTAATCCTGTTACCAGTGGCTGCTGCCAGTGGCGAT
AAGTCGTGTCTTACCGGGTTGGACTCAAGACGATAGTTACCGGATAAGGCGCAGCGGTCGGGCTGAACGG
GGGGTTCGTGCACACAGCCCAGCTTGGAGCGAACGACCTACACCGAACTGAGATACCTACAGCGTGAGCT
ATGAGAAAGCGCCACGCTTCCCGAAGGGAGAAAGGCGGACAGGTATCCGGTAAGCGGCAGGGTCGGAACA
GGAGAGCGCACGAGGGAGCTTCCAGGGGGAAACGCCTGGTATCTTTATAGTCCTGTCGGGTTTCGCCACC
TCTGACTTGAGCGTCGATTTTTGTGATGCTCGTCAGGGGGGCGGAGCCTATGGAAAAACGCCAGCAACGC
GGCCTTTTTACGGTTCCTGGCCTTTTGCTGGCCTTTTGCTCACATGTTCTTTCCTGCGTTATCCCCTGAT
TCTGTGGATAACCGTATTACCGCCTTTGAGTGAGCTGATACCGCTCGCCGCAGCCGAACGACCGAGCGCA
GCGAGTCAGTGAGCGAGGAAGCGGAAGAGCGCCCAATACGCAAACCGCCTCTCCCCGCGCGTTGGCCGAT
TCATTAATGCAGCTGGCACGACAGGTTTCCCGACTGGAAAGCGGGCAGTGAGCGCAACGCAATTAATGTG
AGTTAGCTCACTCATTAGGCACCCCAGGCTTTACACTTTATGCTTCCGGCTCGTATGTTGTGTGGAATTG
TGAGCGGATAACAATTTCACACAGGAAACAGCTATGACCATGATTACGCCAAGCGCGCAATTAACCCTCA
CTAAAGGGAACAAAAGCTGGAGCTGCAAGC
